>Addgene plasmid #244579 | CL20_mEGFP_FOidr_027 | addgene full sequence | sequence record 487941 | Addgene NGS Result
AAAAAAAATCTAACCTCAAGTCAAGGCTTTTCTATGGAATAAGGAATGGACAGCAGGGGGCTGTTTCATA
TACTGATGACCTCTTTATAGCCAACCTTTGTTCATGGCAGCCAGCATATGGGCATATGTTGCCAAACTCT
AAACCAAATACTCATTCTGATGTTTTAAATGATTTGCCCTCCCATATGTCCTTCCGAGTGAGAGACACAA
AAAATTCCAACACACTATTGCAATGAAAATAAATTTCCTTTATTAGCCAGAAGTCAGATGCTCAAGGGGC
TTCATGATGTCCCCATAATTTTTGGCAGAGGGAAAAAGATCTGCTAGCTCGAGCAGCTGAAGCTTTATTG
AGGCTTAAGCAGTGGGTTCCCTAGTTAGCCAGAGAGCTCCCAGGCTCAGATCTGGTCTAACCAGAGAGAC
CCAGTACAGGCAAAAAGCAGATCTTGTCTTCTTTGGGAGTGAATTAGCCCTTCCAGTCCCCCCTTTTCTT
TTAAAAAGTGGCTAAGATCTACAGCTGCCTTGTAAGTCATTGGTCTTAAAGGTACCGTAATCTTATCTAG
AACCGGTTCACTTACCTACCAGTTCATGCGGGTGTGGGCGGTGAGGCGGATCTTTGGTCACCAGACTAAT
ACGCACCGTACCCGGACCGGTATAACCATTAATCTTGATGGTCGGATGGGTTTTCGTGGTGTCAGTGCTG
CGCTCTCCCGGGATGGAACCCGCGGATCTGCCCTCGCACTTGTAACGGAAACGCATACCGCGTTGCTTCG
GCTGTTCGATGATTTCAACATATGGGCCTGACGCCTGCGCGGGCTCAGCCGGGAAAATTAACGGAAACAA
TTCGGACAATGGCGGAAGATCCGGGTCCGCGCAAACCCAATGACCGTTCTCGCACGGTGGAATCTGCTCA
CCACGCAGCGGGGACGCCAAGGAACCGCCGAGCGGAACGCTGTCCGGGCCCGCACCACCAGCAGTAGAAG
CGCTATCTCTGCTTTTACCGGTCAGATCTTGCGGAGCCAGGTCGTCGCCTGGCGGGGACTGAGTCAGCTC
GGACAGCGCCTCCGGCTGACCACCCCACGCCTGCAGCAAAGCGCTACGTTGCGGACCGGATAAACCCAGA
GAACCTGGGTGCACTTCGAGCACGTGCCGGGAAGCGGCCGCACTTCCCCCGGAGCCTCCGCTTCCGCCCT
TGTACAGCTCGTCCATGCCGAGAGTGATCCCGGCGGCGGTCACGAACTCCAGCAGGACCATGTGATCGCG
CTTCTCGTTGGGGTCTTTGCTCAGCTTGGACTGGGTGCTCAGGTAGTGGTTGTCGGGCAGCAGCACGGGG
CCGTCGCCGATGGGGGTGTTCTGCTGGTAGTGGTCGGCGAGCTGCACGCTGCCGTCCTCGATGTTGTGGC
GGATCTTGAAGTTCACCTTGATGCCGTTCTTCTGCTTGTCGGCCATGATATAGACGTTGTGGCTGTTGTA
GTTGTACTCCAGCTTGTGCCCCAGGATGTTGCCGTCCTCCTTGAAGTCGATGCCCTTCAGCTCGATGCGG
TTCACCAGGGTGTCGCCCTCGAACTTCACCTCGGCGCGGGTCTTGTAGTTGCCGTCGTCCTTGAAGAAGA
TGGTGCGCTCCTGGACGTAGCCTTCGGGCATGGCGGACTTGAAGAAGTCGTGCTGCTTCATGTGGTCGGG
GTAGCGGCTGAAGCACTGCACGCCGTAGGTCAGGGTGGTCACGAGGGTGGGCCAGGGCACGGGCAGCTTG
CCGGTGGTGCAGATGAACTTCAGGGTCAGCTTGCCGTAGGTGGCATCGCCCTCGCCCTCGCCGGACACGC
TGAACTTGTGGCCGTTTACGTCGCCGTCCAGCTCGACCAGGATGGGCACCACCCCGGTGAACAGCTCCTC
GCCCTTGCTCACCATGGTGGCGACCGGTGGATCCCGGGCCCGCGGTACCGTCGACTGCAGAATTCGGTTC
ACTAAACGAGCCCGGTTCACTAAACGAGCTCTGCTTATATAGACCTCCCACCGTACACGCCTACCGCCCA
TTTGCGTCAATGGGGCGGAGTTGTTACGACATTTTGGAAAGTCCCGTTGATTTTGGTGCCAAAACAAACT
CCCATTGACGTCAATGGGGTGGAGACTTGGAAATCCCCGTGAGTCAAACCGCTATCCACGCCCATTGATG
TACTGCCAAAACCGCATCACCATGGTAATAGCGATGACTAATACGTAGATGTACTGCCAAGTAGGAAAGT
CCCATAAGGTCATGTACTGGGCATAATGCCAGGCGGGCCATTTACCGTCATTGACGTCAATAGGGGGCGT
ACTTGGCATATGATACACTTGATGTACTGCCAAGTGGGCAGTTTACCGTAAATACTCCACCCATTGACGT
CAATGGAAAGTCCCTATTGGCGTTACTATGGGAACATACGTCATTATTGACGTCAATGGGCGGGGGTCGT
TGGGCGGTCAGCCAGGCGGGCCATTTACCGTAAGTTATGTAACGCGGAACTCCATATATGGGCTATGAAC
TAATGACCCCGTAATTGATTACTATTAATAACTAGCACGCGTTCGAAGCTTGAGCTCGGTCCCCTCGGGG
TTGGGAGGTGGGTCTGAAACGATAATGGTGAATATCCCTGCCTAACTCTATTCACTATAGAAAGTACAGC
AAAAACTATTCTTAAACCTACCAAGCCTCCTACTATCATTATGAATAATTTTATATACCACAGCCAATTT
GTTATGTTAAACCAATTCCACAAACTTGCCCATTTATCTAATTCCAATAATTCTTGTTCATTCTTTTCTT
GCTGGTTTTGCGATTCTTCAATTAAGGAGTGTATTAAGCTTGTGTAATTGTTAATTTCTCTGTCCCACTC
CATCCAGGTCGTGTGATTCCAAATCTGTTCCAGAGATTTATTACTCCAACTAGCATTCCAAGGCACAGCA
GTGGTGCAAATGAGTTTTCCAGAGCAACCCCAAATCCCCAGGAGCTGTTGATCCTTTAGGTATCTTTCCA
CAGCCAGGATTCTTGCCTGGAGCTGCTTGATGCCCCAGACTGTGAGTTGCAACAGATGCTGTTGCGCCTC
AATAGCCCTCAGCAAATTGTTCTGCTGCTGCACTATACCAGACAATAATTGTCTGGCCTGTACCGTCAGC
GTCATTGACGCTGCGCCCATAGTGCTTCCTGCTGCTCCCAAGAACCCAAGGAACAAAGCTCCTATTCCCA
CTGCTCTTTTTTCTCTCTGCACCACTCTTCTCTTTGCCTTGGTGGGTGCTACTCCTAATGGTTCAATTTT
TACTACTTTATATTTATATAATTCACTTCTCCAATTGTCCCTCATATCTCCTCCTTATGGTGTTTTACTA
AACTTTTCCATGTTCTAATCCTCATCCTGTCTACTTGCCACACAATCATCACCTGCCATCTGTTTTCCAT
AATCCCTAATGATCTTTGCTTTTCTTCTTGGCACTACTTTTATGTCACTATTATCTTGTATTACTACTGC
CCCTTCACCTTTCCAGAGGAGCTTTGCTGGTCCTTTCCAAAGTGGATTTCTGCTGTCCCTGTAATAAACC
CGAAAATTTTGAATTTTTGTAATTTGTTTTTGTAATTCTTTAGTTTGTATGTCTGTTGCTATTATGTCTA
CTATTCTTTCCCCTGCACTGTACCCCCCAATCCCCCCTTTTCTTTTAAAATTGTGGATGAATACTGCCAT
TTGTACTGCTGTCTTAAGATGTTCAGCCTGATCTCTTACCTGTCCTATAATTTTCTTTAATTCTTTATTC
ATAGATTCTACTACTCCTTGACTTTGGGGATTGTAGGGAATTTCCAGGTCTGAAGATCCTGCTGCTTGCT
GTGCTTTTTTCTTACTTTTGTTTTGCTCTTCCTCTATCTTGTCTAAAGCTTCCTTGGTGTCTTTTATCTC
TATCCTTTGATGCACACAATAGAGGGTTGCTACTGTATTATATAATGATCTAAGTTCTTCTGATCCTGTC
TGAAGGGATGGTTGTAGCTGTCCCAGTATTTGTCTACAGCCTTCTGATGTTTCTAACAGGCCAGTATTAA
CTGCGAATCGTTCTAGCTCCCTGCTTGCCCATACTATATGTTTTAATTTATATTTTTTCTTTCCCCCTGG
CCTTAACCGAATTTTTTCCCATCGCGATCTAATTCTCCCCCGCTTAATACTGACGCTCTCGCACCCATCT
CTCTCCTTCTAGCCTCCGCTAGTCAAAATTTTTGGCGTACTCACCAGTCGCCGCCCCTCGCCTCTTGCCG
TGCGCGCTTCAGCAAGCCGAGTCCTGCGTCGAGAGAGCTCCTCTGGTTTCCCTTTCGCTTTCAAGTCCCT
GTTCGGGCGCCACTGCTAGAGATTTTCCACACTGACTAAAAGGGTCTGAGGGATCTCTAGTTACCAGAGT
CACACAACAGACGGGCACACACTACTTGAAGCACTCAAGGCAAGCTTTATTGAGGCTTAAGCAGTGGGTT
CCCTAGTTAGCCAGAGAGCTCCCAGGCTCAGATCTGGTCTAACCAGAGAGACCCAGTACAGGCAAAAAGC
AGCTGCTTATATGCAGGATCTGAGGGCTCGCCACTCCCCAGTCCCGCCCAGGCCACGCCTCCCATGGTAA
TAGCGATGACTAATACGTAGATGTACTGCCAAGTAGGAAAGTCCCATAAGGTCATGTACTGGGCATAATG
CCAGGCGGGCCATTTACCGTCATTGACGTCAATAGGGGGCGTACTTGGCATATGATACACTTGATGTACT
GCCAAGTGGGCAGTTTACCGTAAATACTCCACCCATTGACGTCAATGGAAAGTCCCTATTGGCGTTACTA
TGGGAACATACGTCATTATTGACGTCAATGGGCGGGGGTCGTTGGGCGGTCAGCCAGGCGGGCCATTTAC
CGTAAGTTATGTAACGCGGAACTCCATATATGGGCTATGAACTAATGACCCCGTAATTGATTACTATTAA
TAACTAGTCAATAATCAATGTCGACCCAGGTGGCACTTTTCGGGGAAATGTGCGCGGAACCCCTATTTGT
TTATTTTTCTAAATACATTCAAATATGTATCCGCTCATGAGACAATAACCCTGATAAATGCTTCAATAAT
ATTGAAAAAGGAAGAGTATGAGTATTCAACATTTCCGTGTCGCCCTTATTCCCTTTTTTGCGGCATTTTG
CCTTCCTGTTTTTGCTCACCCAGAAACGCTGGTGAAAGTAAAAGATGCTGAAGATCAGTTGGGTGCACGA
GTGGGTTACATCGAACTGGATCTCAACAGCGGTAAGATCCTTGAGAGTTTTCGCCCCGAAGAACGTTTTC
CAATGATGAGCACTTTTAAAGTTCTGCTATGTGGCGCGGTATTATCCCGTATTGACGCCGGGCAAGAGCA
ACTCGGTCGCCGCATACACTATTCTCAGAATGACTTGGTTGAGTACTCACCAGTCACAGAAAAGCATCTT
ACGGATGGCATGACAGTAAGAGAATTATGCAGTGCTGCCATAACCATGAGTGATAACACTGCGGCCAACT
TACTTCTGACAACGATCGGAGGACCGAAGGAGCTAACCGCTTTTTTGCACAACATGGGGGATCATGTAAC
TCGCCTTGATCGTTGGGAACCGGAGCTGAATGAAGCCATACCAAACGACGAGCGTGACACCACGATGCCT
GTAGCAATGGCAACAACGTTGCGCAAACTATTAACTGGCGAACTACTTACTCTAGCTTCCCGGCAACAAT
TAATAGACTGGATGGAGGCGGATAAAGTTGCAGGACCACTTCTGCGCTCGGCCCTTCCGGCTGGCTGGTT
TATTGCTGATAAATCTGGAGCCGGTGAGCGTGGGTCTCGCGGTATCATTGCAGCACTGGGGCCAGATGGT
AAGCCCTCCCGTATCGTAGTTATCTACACGACGGGGAGTCAGGCAACTATGGATGAACGAAATAGACAGA
TCGCTGAGATAGGTGCCTCACTGATTAAGCATTGGTAACTGTCAGACCAAGTTTACTCATATATACTTTA
GATTGATTTAAAACTTCATTTTTAATTTAAAAGGATCTAGGTGAAGATCCTTTTTGATAATCTCATGACC
AAAATCCCTTAACGTGAGTTTTCGTTCCACTGAGCGTCAGACCCCGTAGAAAAGATCAAAGGATCTTCTT
GAGATCCTTTTTTTCTGCGCGTAATCTGCTGCTTGCAAACAAAAAAACCACCGCTACCAGCGGTGGTTTG
TTTGCCGGATCAAGAGCTACCAACTCTTTTTCCGAAGGTAACTGGCTTCAGCAGAGCGCAGATACCAAAT
ACTGTTCTTCTAGTGTAGCCGTAGTTAGGCCACCACTTCAAGAACTCTGTAGCACCGCCTACATACCTCG
CTCTGCTAATCCTGTTACCAGTGGCTGCTGCCAGTGGCGATAAGTCGTGTCTTACCGGGTTGGACTCAAG
ACGATAGTTACCGGATAAGGCGCAGCGGTCGGGCTGAACGGGGGGTTCGTGCACACAGCCCAGCTTGGAG
CGAACGACCTACACCGAACTGAGATACCTACAGCGTGAGCTATGAGAAAGCGCCACGCTTCCCGAAGGGA
GAAAGGCGGACAGGTATCCGGTAAGCGGCAGGGTCGGAACAGGAGAGCGCACGAGGGAGCTTCCAGGGGG
AAACGCCTGGTATCTTTATAGTCCTGTCGGGTTTCGCCACCTCTGACTTGAGCGTCGATTTTTGTGATGC
TCGTCAGGGGGGCGGAGCCTATGGAAAAACGCCAGCAACGCGGCCTTTTTACGGTTCCTGGCCTTTTGCT
GGCCTTTTGCTCACATGTTCTTTCCTGCGTTATCCCCTGATTCTGTGGATAACCGTATTACCGCCTTTGA
GTGAGCTGATACCGCTCGCCGCAGCCGAACGACCGAGCGCAGCGAGTCAGTGAGCGAGGAAGCGGAAGAG
CGCCCAATACGCAAACCGCCTCTCCCCGCGCGTTGGCCGATTCATTAATGCAGCGGATCCAGACATGATA
AGATACATTGATGAGTTTGGACAAACCACAACTAGAATGCAGTGAAAAAAATGCTTTATTTGTGAAATTT
GTGATGCTATTGCTTTATTTGTAACCATTATAAGCTGCAATAAACAAGTTAGCTTTTTGCAAAAGCCTAG
GCCTCCAAAAAAGCCTCCTCACTACTTCTGGAATAGCTCAGAGGCCGAGGCGGCCTCGGCCTCTGCATAA
ATAAAAAAAATTAGTCAGCCATGGGGCGGAGAATGGGCGGAACTGGGCGGAGTTAGGGGCGGGATGGGCG
GAGTTAGGGGCGGGACTATGGTTGCTGACTAATTGAGATGCGGATCCGCTGGCACGACAGGTTTCCCGAC
TGGAAAGCGGGCAGTGAGCGCAACGCAATTAATGTGAGTTAGCTCACTCATTAGGCACCCCAGGCTTTAC
ACTTTATGCTTCCGGCTCGTATGTTGTGTGGAATTGTGAGCGGATAACAATTTCACACAGGAAACAGCTA
TGACCATGATTACGCCAAGCTTGGGCTGCAGGTCGAGGGATCTCCATAAGAGAAGAGGGACAGCTATGAC
TGGGAGTAGTCAGGAGAGGAGGAAAAATCTGGCTAGTAAAACATGTAAGGAAAATTTTAGGGATGTTAAA
GAAAAAAATAACACAAAACAAAATAT
Features (pLannotate 1.2.2; 30 found; start..end, strand, type, name):
    199..254     -  polyA_signal   β-globin poly(A) signal: rabbit β-globin polyadenylation signal (Gil and Proudfoot, 1987)
    340..475     -  LTR            3' LTR (ΔU3) (fragment): self-inactivating 3' long terminal repeat (LTR) from HIV-1
    477..545     -  CDS            nef (fragment): NEF_HV1Z2 - Experimental evidence at protein level: Swiss-Prot protein existence level 1. Extracellular Nef protein targets CD4(+) T-lymphocytes for apoptosis by interacting with CXCR4 surface receptors. From Human immunodeficiency virus type 1 group M subtype D (isolate Z2/CDC-Z34) (HIV-1).
    571..849     -  CDS            RELA (fragment): TF65_HUMAN - Also known as NFKB3. Experimental evidence at protein level: Swiss-Prot protein existence level 1. NF-kappa-B is a pleiotropic transcription factor present in almost all cell types and is the endpoint of a series of signal transduction events that are initiated by a vast array of stimuli related to many biological processes such as inflammation, immunity, differentiation, cell growth, tumorigenesis and apoptosis. NF-kappa-B is a homo- or heterodimeric complex formed by the Rel-like domain- containing proteins RELA/p65, RELB, NFKB1/p105, NFKB1/p50, REL and NFKB2/p52. The heterodime
    967..1146    -  CDS            ZFTA (fragment): ZFTA_HUMAN - Also known as C11orf95. Experimental evidence at protein level: Swiss-Prot protein existence level 1. From Homo sapiens (Human).
   1189..1905    -  CDS            mEGFP: mEGFP is a basic (constitutively fluorescent) green fluorescent protein published in 2002, derived from Aequorea victoria. It has moderate acid sensitivity.
   1919..1956    -  misc_feature   MCS (fragment): multiple cloning site
   1955..1971    -  promoter       tight TRE promoter (fragment): Tet-responsive promoter PTight, consisting of seven tet operator sequences followed by the minimal CMV promoter
   1987..2190    -  promoter       CMV promoter: human cytomegalovirus (CMV) immediate early promoter
   2191..2494    -  enhancer       CMV enhancer: human cytomegalovirus immediate early enhancer
   2562..2578    -  misc_feature   MCS (fragment): multiple cloning site
   2578..2603    -  CDS            Rev (fragment): human immunodeficiency virus 1 (HIV-1) Rev protein; rev; enhances nuclear export of unspliced and incompletely spliced viral mRNAs
   2980..3213    -  misc_feature   RRE: The Rev response element (RRE) of HIV-1 allows for Rev-dependent mRNA export from the nucleus to the cytoplasm.
   3347..3430    -  CDS            vif (fragment): VIF_HV1BR - Experimental evidence at protein level: Swiss-Prot protein existence level 1. Counteracts the innate antiviral activity of host APOBEC3F and APOBEC3G. Forms a complex with host APOBEC3F and APOBEC3G thus preventing the entry of these lethally hypermutating enzymes into progeny virions. Recruits an active E3 ubiquitin ligase complex composed of elongin BC, CUL5, and RBX2 to induce polyubiquitination of APOBEC3G and APOBEC3F. In turn, they are directed to the 26S proteasome for degradation. Vif interaction with APOBEC3G also blocks its cytidine deaminase activity in a proteasome-inde
   3573..3690    -  misc_feature   cPPT/CTS: central polypurine tract and central termination sequence of HIV-1
   3839..4198    -  CDS            HIV-1 gag (fragment): gag protein from human immunodeficiency virus 1; gag
   4182..4307    -  misc_feature   HIV-1 Ψ: packaging signal of human immunodeficiency virus type 1
   4354..4611    -  LTR            5' LTR (truncated): truncated 5' long terminal repeat (LTR) from HIV-1
   4613..4992    -  enhancer       CMV enhancer: human cytomegalovirus immediate early enhancer
   5023..5127    +  promoter       AmpR promoter: bla
   5128..5988    +  CDS            AmpR: β-lactamase; bla; confers resistance to ampicillin, carbenicillin, and related antibiotics
   6159..6747    +  rep_origin     ori: high-copy-number ColE1/pMB1/pBR322/pUC origin of replication
   6930..6984    +  CDS            lacI (fragment): lac repressor; lacI; The lac repressor binds to the lac operator to inhibit transcription in E. coli. This inhibition can be relieved by adding lactose or isopropyl-β-D-thiogalactopyranoside (IPTG).
   6986..7120    -  polyA_signal   SV40 poly(A) signal: SV40 polyadenylation signal
   7140..7275    -  rep_origin     SV40 ori: SV40 origin of replication
   7299..7321    -  promoter       SV40 promoter (fragment): SV40 enhancer and early promoter
   7328..7367    +  CDS            lacI (fragment): lac repressor; lacI; The lac repressor binds to the lac operator to inhibit transcription in E. coli. This inhibition can be relieved by adding lactose or isopropyl-β-D-thiogalactopyranoside (IPTG).
   7380..7401    +  protein_bind   CAP binding site: CAP binding activates transcription in the presence of cAMP. E. coli catabolite activator protein
   7416..7446    +  promoter       lac promoter: promoter for the E. coli lac operon
   7454..7470    +  protein_bind   lac operator: The lac repressor binds to the lac operator to inhibit transcription in E. coli. This inhibition can be relieved by adding lactose or isopropyl-β-D-thiogalactopyranoside (IPTG). lac repressor encoded by lacI
