[The description below was written by a language model from this plasmid's Addgene catalogue record and pLannotate feature annotations shown in this document.]
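Description:
CL20_mEGFP_FOidr_027 is a mammalian expression plasmid built on the CL20 backbone. The catalogue lists it only as "Mammalian Expression", but the feature table shows the architecture of a self-inactivating HIV-1 lentiviral transfer vector. A CMV enhancer is fused to a truncated 5' LTR, which would drive genomic RNA production in packaging cells. This is followed by the Ψ packaging signal with a partial gag sequence, the cPPT/CTS, the Rev response element and a ΔU3 3' LTR fragment, with a rabbit β-globin polyadenylation signal downstream. In bacteria the plasmid is maintained at high copy through a ColE1/pUC-type origin and selected with ampicillin via the β-lactamase gene. The record lists a recombination-tolerant strain for growth, a common choice for LTR-containing plasmids. An SV40 origin, an SV40 poly(A) signal and remnants of lac regulatory sequences are also present in the backbone.

The payload is an internal cassette in which the human CMV immediate-early enhancer and promoter drive monomeric EGFP fused to the N-terminus of FOidr_027. This insert is an intrinsically disordered region from the human oncogenic fusion protein C11orf95(ZFTA)–RELA, and the depositor comment indicates residues 303–494 of the fusion. Consistent with this, the annotation detects a ZFTA fragment followed by a RELA fragment directly downstream of mEGFP, so the segment appears to span the fusion junction. The insert is recorded as unmutated. No mammalian selection marker is annotated, so mEGFP fluorescence is the only readout. The construct is intended for expressing the fluorescently tagged IDR in mammalian cells, and the associated study concerns protein condensate formation and its links to RNA biology.
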