Addgene plasmid #244579: CL20_mEGFP_FOidr_027
Purpose: Express mEGFP-tagged intrinsically disordered protein (IDR), FOidr_027, derived from human fusion protein C11orf95_RELA
Depositing lab: Richard Kriwacki. Depositing organization: St. Jude Children's Research Hospital. Publication: Proteome-wide computational analyses reveal links between protein condensate formation and RNA biology. Maiti S, Tripathi S, Baggett DW, Phillips AH, Park CG, Wang J, Wahiduzzaman, Freyaldenhoven WT, Kinger S, Pioso BJ, Bollinger JC, Somjee R, Lang B, Babu MM, Kriwacki RW. Sci Adv. 2025 Dec 5;11(49):eady1420. doi: 10.1126/sciadv.ady1420. Epub 2025 Dec 3. PubMed 41337585.
Backbone
  Vector backbone: CL20
  Vector type: Mammalian Expression
Growth in bacteria
  Bacterial resistance: Ampicillin, 100 μg/mL
  Growth temperature: 37°C
  Growth strain: NEB Stable
  Copy number: High Copy
Gene/Insert
  Gene/Insert name: FOidr_027
  Species: H. sapiens (human)
  Mutation: Unmutated
  Tag / fusion protein: monomeric EGFP (N terminal on insert)
  Cloning method: Restriction Enzyme; 5′ cloning site Unknown (unknown if destroyed)
Terms and licenses: Academic/Nonprofit Terms; Industry Terms: Not Available to Industry
Depositor comments: C11orf95_RELA_303_494
How to cite: CL20_mEGFP_FOidr_027 was a gift from Richard Kriwacki (Addgene plasmid # 244579 ; http://n2t.net/addgene:244579 ; RRID:Addgene_244579)
